>Addgene plasmid #68045 | pRab-3::Cerulean-Venus::Lgg-1 | depositor full sequence | sequence record 122819 | pRab-3::Cerulean-Venus::Lgg-1 sequence 11060 bps
CACGTGACGTCGTGACTGGGAAAACCCTGGCGTTACCCAACTTAATCGCCTTGCAGCACATCCCCCTTTC
GCCAGCTGGCGTAATAGCGAAGAGGCCCGCACCGATCGCCCTTCCCAACAGTTGCGCAGCCTGAATGGCG
AATGGCGCCTGATGCGGTATTTTCTCCTTACGCATCTGTGCGGTATTTCACACCGCATATGGTGCACTCT
CAGTACAATCTGCTCTGATGCCGCATAGTTAAGCCAGCCCCGACACCCGCCAACACCCGCTGACGCGCCC
TGACGGGCTTGTCTGCTCCCGGCATCCGCTTACAGACAAGCTGTGACCGTCTCCGGGAGCTGCATGTGTC
AGAGGTTTTCACCGTCATCACCGAAACGCGCGAGACGAAAGGGCCTCGTGATACGCCTATTTTTATAGGT
TAATGTCATGATAATAATGGTTTCTTAGACGTCAGGTGGCACTTTTCGGGGAAATGTGCGCGGAACCCCT
ATTTGTTTATTTTTCTAAATACATTCAAATATGTATCCGCTCATGAGACAATAACCCTGATAAATGCTTC
AATAATATTGAAAAAGGAAGAGTATGAGTATTCAACATTTCCGTGTCGCCCTTATTCCCTTTTTTGCGGC
ATTTTGCCTTCCTGTTTTTGCTCACCCAGAAACGCTGGTGAAAGTAAAAGATGCTGAAGATCAGTTGGGT
GCACGAGTGGGTTACATCGAACTGGATCTCAACAGCGGTAAGATCCTTGAGAGTTTTCGCCCCGAAGAAC
GTTTTCCAATGATGAGCACTTTTAAAGTTCTGCTATGTGGCGCGGTATTATCCCGTATTGACGCCGGGCA
AGAGCAACTCGGTCGCCGCATACACTATTCTCAGAATGACTTGGTTGAGTACTCACCAGTCACAGAAAAG
CATCTTACGGATGGCATGACAGTAAGAGAATTATGCAGTGCTGCCATAACCATGAGTGATAACACTGCGG
CCAACTTACTTCTGACAACGATCGGAGGACCGAAGGAGCTAACCGCTTTTTTGCACAACATGGGGGATCA
TGTAACTCGCCTTGATCGTTGGGAACCGGAGCTGAATGAAGCCATACCAAACGACGAGCGTGACACCACG
ATGCCTGTAGCAATGGCAACAACGTTGCGCAAACTATTAACTGGCGAACTACTTACTCTAGCTTCCCGGC
AACAATTAATAGACTGGATGGAGGCGGATAAAGTTGCAGGACCACTTCTGCGCTCGGCCCTTCCGGCTGG
CTGGTTTATTGCTGATAAATCTGGAGCCGGTGAGCGTGGGTCTCGCGGTATCATTGCAGCACTGGGGCCA
GATGGTAAGCCCTCCCGTATCGTAGTTATCTACACGACGGGGAGTCAGGCAACTATGGATGAACGAAATA
GACAGATCGCTGAGATAGGTGCCTCACTGATTAAGCATTGGTAACTGTCAGACCAAGTTTACTCATATAT
ACTTTAGATTGATTTAAAACTTCATTTTTAATTTAAAAGGATCTAGGTGAAGATCCTTTTTGATAATCTC
ATGACCAAAATCCCTTAACGTGAGTTTTCGTTCCACTGAGCGTCAGACCCCGTAGAAAAGATCAAAGGAT
CTTCTTGAGATCCTTTTTTTCTGCGCGTAATCTGCTGCTTGCAAACAAAAAAACCACCGCTACCAGCGGT
GGTTTGTTTGCCGGATCAAGAGCTACCAACTCTTTTTCCGAAGGTAACTGGCTTCAGCAGAGCGCAGATA
CCAAATACTGTCCTTCTAGTGTAGCCGTAGTTAGGCCACCACTTCAAGAACTCTGTAGCACCGCCTACAT
ACCTCGCTCTGCTAATCCTGTTACCAGTGGCTGCTGCCAGTGGCGATAAGTCGTGTCTTACCGGGTTGGA
CTCAAGACGATAGTTACCGGATAAGGCGCAGCGGTCGGGCTGAACGGGGGGTTCGTGCACACAGCCCAGC
TTGGAGCGAACGACCTACACCGAACTGAGATACCTACAGCGTGAGCTATGAGAAAGCGCCACGCTTCCCG
AAGGGAGAAAGGCGGACAGGTATCCGGTAAGCGGCAGGGTCGGAACAGGAGAGCGCACGAGGGAGCTTCC
AGGGGGAAACGCCTGGTATCTTTATAGTCCTGTCGGGTTTCGCCACCTCTGACTTGAGCGTCGATTTTTG
TGATGCTCGTCAGGGGGGCGGAGCCTATGGAAAAACGCCAGCAACGCGGCCTTTTTACGGTTCCTGGTCT
TTTGCTGGCCTTTTGCTCACATGTTCTTTCCTGCGTTATCCCCTGATTCTGTGGATAACCGTATTACCGC
CTTTGAGTGAGCTGATACCAGCGGATAACAATTTCACAGGGCCCTGTCGGATTATGGGCTCTTCTTTTAT
CCTCTACTTTCTTTCTAGAAAATGCAAATGTTGAGTCAGAAATTGCTGAATGGAGTACAACTGCAATGGG
TTTAGCTTATGTTTCTGGAACAATTACTGGTGGAATTGTGATTGAAAAGTAAGGTTATATTTCATTTCAA
TAAATGTTACCACAGTATAACAAAAACAAGTTACATTGTTCAGAGTATGTCTGAATGTATTATTATTATT
GTATTTGTGCATCAGTACTGTAGTTGTACTGAAGAAGGGTTTAAAATAATCTCAACGTTTTTAAGACGAG
TTAGTGAGAATACGGTCGCAGTTAGGATGTTTGGACATAGTTTTATTAGATAATCGTGAACTAACTCACT
ATAAAAACCCGCTAACTCATTGAATAAGATAGTTTTAAACGTTCAAAATTTGAAGACAAAATTGTATGAA
TAAGTTTACAGAGTTGGTCGACGCAAGCTTCTCCTTCTCTTCACATTTCTCAATAATTTAGCTCTAATTG
CATTCGTATTCTTCGCAAAAATACGTATTCTGATTGACCCGATGAAATACGGATGCCTAGTTGCATTGAT
CATCTACGGTTATACTTATGGGTGAGGTTTTTCAAATATATTTTGATTTAATCGAATAATGAAATTTCAG
AACTGGAGTTGGTCCAATTTCGTGGTTTATATCCTCTGAACTGGTACCTCAAAAACATCGTAGTATTGCT
CAATCTGTGGCATATTCAATGAATACTGTAATGGTGGTTATCAGTACATTTACAGTATTACCTCTATATT
CCGTTATTGGTAGTTATGCTTTCCTTATTCTATATTCAATTCCTTCATTTATAAGTATGCTTATATTATT
TCGCTACTTACCGGAAACCAAAGGACGAGAGATTCATGATATTGTGAATGAACTTAAAAAAAAATGAAAA
CCTTTGAAAACGTTCATACGGCCGAAATTTTACTTGATCGAGCCAATTGAACTTTTGTTAAGACTTACAG
AAAAGTGAGAGATTTTGTTACAAAAAAGTGAGAAAAAAGCGAAAATGAACAGGAAAAAGAAGAAAAATAC
ACCCGAAGTATCATATAAAAATTAAAAAGATTGTTTGACCTGGCGGAACTTTTTTGCAAAAACTCTGAAT
ATCCATGGCACATGCTTCGTGCAAAACAGGATCCAAATGAATATCAACAAGAGATTCTTGAAGACGACGA
GCCACTTGCTCAGAGCATTGCTTATCTCGAATGAGACCCTTGTTAAAATCATTTTTCAAACATTATATGA
CATTGTCGAAATGTCCTCCTGATTCCATGATGGTAGCAAACTCACTTCGTCTTTGAGCCAATTTATCCAA
GTCCTTGTAAAAAGTATTCGAAAATTGTTAACGGATAAAATGTTTATTATAATATCAAAAACAATTTGTC
AGTTGACCACTTTTTGATATATTTGACAGAAACCGGGATGAATTGGCTCAAAGTTAGGGCGCCCTTCTAT
TACAGGGTTTCTGATAACAAACCGGTTATTAACTCCCAACAAGGGATGATTTCAATTCATCATGCTCAAA
TTGACCCAAATTAAGTTACATGACAAATTCATCGCCCTTTTCAACTCTTCTTGGCTCATCATCTGTTATT
CTGTTCCTATTCTGTCTGCACCCTATACCCCTTTGCATACTCTCTCGTCATTCCTTTCTTGGATAGTGTC
TTCTTCTCCCCAGCTCTGCTACTTCTATGACTTGCGCCCGCTGCTTTTCCGCTCGTTCCTCTCCTCTCTG
ACGTCTTCTTCTGCTTCTTTTCTCCTTCCTTTTTCCCTTCTCAATCTTCCTCTTTTTCCCATTTCTGTCA
ATCATTCGAAGAAGAAGAAGAAGAAGACCCTCATTCATTTCATTTTTTTTTCTGTCGGTGTGTGCTGCTC
GGTTAAGAGTGAGCTCTCTATTCCACGTCTTCTTCTTTTTCTTCTTCGATTCGAATCAATCACTCCACCA
AAACGCATTCGTTTTTGGGATTCACCCCGCGGTTCGCAACAGGTTTCTTTTTCAAATTATTAGCGTTATA
AATAGAAAAATGGTGGAGTTTCAATAAAAATGATAATTTACAAAGTGTATTTTGATTACATGTACTCAAA
AAGGTTGAAATTTTTCATACCAGTTTTCCGGAAATCCATCTGATATCATTATCGTATTTTTCTTTTTAAA
AATGTTTTCAAAAAAAAACAAAATATAGCTGGTTATTTGGCACCCTCTAATTACCATTTTCCTGTCACAC
CACACTCTTTTCCTTCTTCCACTTCTTTCCGTTTTCAGCCGCTTCCAACCAAACCGATATGAAAGCCGAG
CAACAACAATCGATTCCACCCGGCTCGGCGACCTTCCCGTCGCAGGTGAGACTCAGAAAACTAGAGAAAC
CGCTCAACTAACTCTTGATATCCGATTTCATTCTTTTCTCTTTTCTTTTTGTTGAACTTTTCCATATTTC
CAGATGCCACGGCCACCACCAAGCACCGAACAAGGAATCACAACGGAATCGGAGCTTGCGAAGAAAGCTC
AAATCACTCCGAACGACGTTTTAGCACTTCCGGGAATCACTCAAGGTATCTTGCTCCCTTTGGATTTCAG
TTTAAAACATAAATTTAGGATTCTTATGCTCCCCATCTGCGAACATCTATAACATCGAGTTCACCAAGTT
CCAAATCCGTGATCTGGACACTGAGCAAGTGCTTTTCGAGATCGCCAAACCGGAGAACGATCAGGAGAAT
GATGAGTCGCCACAGGAGTCGGCAAGATACGTGCGTTATAGATTTGCTCCAAACTTTTTGAAACTCAAAA
CGGTCGGAGCAACTGTGGAATTCAAAGTAGGAGACATCCCAATCCATCATTTCCGAATGATCGAACGTCA
CTTCTTCAAAGATCGCCTTCTGAAGTGTTTTGACTTTGAATTCGGATTCTGTATTCCGAATTCACGAAAC
AACTGTGAACATATCTATGAGTTCCCTCAACTCTCTCAACAACTCAGTGAGTCATTATTCTAAAAAGTAC
AATTCAAAAGACTAATCTCTTTTTCAGTGGACGACATGATCAACAATCCAAACGAGACTCGTTCTGACAG
CTTCTATTTCGTCGATAACAAACTCGTCATGCACAACAAAGCCGACTACTCATATGATGCATAAATATTT
AATACAAAAATGTTCTGGATAATTATTCTGTCGAATAGAAAAAAAACTCCAAATGTGATTAAATTCCAAT
AATTCCTGTCTAGTTTGTTCCTTCCCCTTCCCCTTCTCATGTTCAATGCATTCCTAAGCTTTTCAGTTCC
CCCCTTGTTTCTATATTTTTTCGCTGTCCTGTCACACTCGCTAAAAACACTAATCACACGGAAATCTGTT
TTCAATAAAAACTCCAACTTTAACTCATTTTCAATTTCAACTGAAAGATTTTTTCATTAGAGAATGTCTA
GAACTAGGCCCGGGCTACGTAATACGACTCACTTAAGGCCTTGACTAGAGGGTACCAGAGCTCACCTAGG
CAGGAACAGCTATGACCATGATTACGCCAAGCTATCAACTTTGTATAGAAAAGTTGATCTTCAGATGGGA
GCAGTGGACTGTCTATTTGATATTCTTAAAATGTACTCTATAAAAGATGAAACTGTAATGACCAATTCCC
TACATAAATATTTTTAACTAATTGGTCGGATATTTGGGGATCAGAGAAGTACTTGTTTTTGCGATATTAA
TAATGATATATTTTTCTAGTAAAAAAATGTTAAGCGATTTGTGAATAATTAAGTTGGCTTGAAAAAGATT
TTTTGATAGCTATGTATTTTGTTAATTTAAATCAGATTTTAAAACTTTATTATTGACTATTTATATATAT
TATATATTATATATTTTCATGGTTTAATCAAAATCTATTAAATTATTTCTAAAATCTCTAAATATCGAAT
TCTCTAAAAAGCTTCATCAACAAAAGCATTTCAATTATCTAACACAATGAGAATAATTCAAGAACTGAAA
TAGAAAGAAATCTAGAAAAAAAAGAGAGTGAGGTGCCCTATTAAATCGGTGCTCTCCTCTCTAACAGAAG
CGCCTACACGCACCCAAGAGAGCTCTTTTTCTTTCTTTTTTCGGAGCACACATACACGCATACACTCCTC
AGAAGTGTATAGAGAAAATGGGAGAAGAAGCGAAAGAAGACGAAGAAGCGGTTGTGATGTATGCATCGGG
CGTTTCTATCTCTCTCCGTGAGCAACGAGCTAGTCAACCCATCGATCCATTTTTGTGAGCACACACAGAG
AGAGACTCAAACACACTCACAGCTTCACACTGAGCTCCAAGAGCTCTGTAGAGAGAAGCCAGAGTATGCT
TTCCTCGATTTTCCTAACGTCTTCTTCTTCTGCTTTTTTCTTTTTCCCAACGAGTTGTAGTCCACTAACT
TCAATTTTTCCTCCAGAGAAAGAGTTTTAGAGAGACAGCTGATAAATACACTAGAGAAATAAAAAGAATG
ATAAAAATTTGCTATTTTAATCAGTTCCCTCTCGTTTCTCTAAGTTTTGTTGTTGGGTTGGGAAATTAAA
ATTGGAAAATGGAAATAACGTTTTTTTCTGTCTAATCTTGAATTCTCCAGACATTTCTTATTTCCTTTTT
TGTTGCAAGTTTTTCTTCCTTCTCTAATTTTTAATCAAAGATATCTCGCTATGAACTTTGAATTTTTGAT
ATTTTGATTCTATAAATACATAAAGTAATCTAAATGCTCTTTTAAAATAAATCTACAGTAGCCCTATTTT
CAGTTGACAAGTTTGTACAAAAAAGCAGGCTCAATGGTGTCAAAGGGCGAAGAGCTGTTTACTGGAGTCG
TCCCAATTCTGGTGGAGCTGGATGGAGATGTCAACGGGCATAAGTTTTCAGTGCGAGGAGAGGGAGAAGG
AGACGCTACCAACGGCAAGCTGACACTGAAATTCATCAGCACCACAGGGAAGCTGCCCGTGCCTTGGGTA
AGTTTAAACATATATATACTAACTAACCCTGATTATTTAAATTTTCAGCCAACCCTGGTCACTACCCTGA
GTTGGGGCGTCCAGTCATTTGCCCGATACCCAGACCACATGAAGCAGCATGATTTCTTTAAATCCGCTAT
GCCCGAGGGCTACGTGCAGGAACGGACAATTTTCTTTAAGGACGATGGAACATACAAAACTAGTAAGTTT
AAACAGTTCGGTACTAACTAACCATACATATTTAAATTTTCAGGAGCAGAGGTGAAGTTCGAAGGAGACA
CTCTGGTCAACAGGATCGAGCTGAAGGGCATTGACTTTAAAGAAGATGGAAATATCCTGGGCCACAAACT
GGAGTACAACGCCATCCATGGCAACGTGTACATTACAGCTGATAAGCAGAAAAACGGGATTAAGGCAAAT
TTCGGACTGAACTGCAATGTGGAAGACGGGAGTGTCCAGCTGGCCGATCACTACCAGCAGAACACTCCTA
TCGGCGACGGGCCCGTGCTGCTGCCTGATAATCATTATCTGAGCACCCAGTCCGTCCTGTCTAAGGACCC
CAATGAGAAAAGAGATCACATGGTGCTGCTGGAGTTTGTGACCGCTGCTGGCATTACCCTGGGGATGGAC
GAGCTGTACAAGGGACCAGGCGAGAATTTGTATTTTCAGGGTCGTCTTGTCAAGTTCCTTGTTGGAGGAC
CAGGCATGGTGTCTAAAGGCGAGGAACTGTTCACTGGGGTGGTGCCCATCCTGGTGGAGCTGGACGGCGA
TGTGAATGGGCACAAGTTTAGCGTGCGCGGAGAGGGAGAAGGGGACGCTACCAACGGAAAGCTGACACTG
AAACTGATTTCCACCACAGGCAAGCTGCCCGTGCCTTGGCCAACACTGGTGACTACCCTGGGATACGGCC
TCCAGAGCTTCGCCCGGTATCCAGACCACATGAAGCAGCATGATTTCTTTAAATCAGCTATGCCCGAGGG
CTACGTGCAGGAACGGACAATCTTCTTTAAGGACGATGGGACATATAAAACTAGAGCCGAGGTGAAGTTT
GAAGGGGACACTCTGGTGAACAGGATCGAGCTGAAGGGAATTGACTTCAAAGAAGATGGAAATATCCTGG
GCCACAAGCTGGAGTACAACTTCAACAGCCATAACGTGTATATCACCGCCGATAAGCAGAAAAACGGCAT
CAAGGCTAATTTCAAAATTAGGCACAATGTGGAAGACGGCGGGGTGCAGCTGGCTGATCATTACCAGCAG
AACACACCTATCGGGGACGGACCCGTGCTGCTGCCTGATAATCACTACCTGAGCTATCAGTCCGTGCTGT
CTAAGGACCCAAACGAGAAACGGGATCATATGGTGCTGAAAGAATTTGTGACTGCCGCTGGGATTACCCT
GGGAATGGATGAGCTGTATAAGCACCCAGCTTTCTTGTACAAAGTGGGAATGAAGTGGGCTTACAAGGAG
GAGAACAACTTTGAGAAGCGTCGTGCCGAAGGAGACAAGATCCGCAGAAAGTACCCAGACCGTATTCCAG
TGATTGTTGAGAAAGCACCAAAGTCAAAGCTCCATGACTTGGATAAGAAGAAGTACTTGGTCCCATCCGA
TCTTACTGTTGGACAGTTCTACTTCCTCATCAGAAAACGCATCCAACTTCGTCCAGAAGATGCTCTGTTC
TTCTTTGTCAACAATGTCATTCCACAAACCATGACCACAATGGGACAACTCTACCAGGTAACTAACCAGT
CGTTTATTTTCATTTAATTAACCCTTTTCTTTATTACAGGACCATCACGAGGAAGACTTGTTCCTTTACA
TCGCCTACAGTGACGAAAGTGTGTATGGAGGAGAGGTCGAAAAGAAGGAATAAAGTGTCATGTATTATCC
GCCGACGAATGTGTATACTTGTACAATGGAAATTTCATACTTCTAATGGAAACCCAAAGCCCCTTTAAAA
AAATCTTCTCATTTTCTGTAATAATTCTGTATTTCCTTCACATTTTCTTCTCATTTTTCTCGTATGACGG
TTCCGAGTAGTGACTTCTATTCAAACTATTGTCTACGAAGTTGCTCTTCTCCCCTCCCAGAAAATCATGT
TTTCTCTCGGATTTTGATATTTTTTTGCTATTACTTTCAAATTTTTGATTCATGAATAAACGAAGAAGAC
ACAAAACCAACTTTATTATACATAGTTGATAATTCACTGGCCGTCGTTTTACACTCGAGACGTACGGTGC
GCGCGATGCATTCGAAGATCTGCCCACTAGTGAGTCGTATTATAAGTGCAAGTAAGATCAGTGTTTGTTT
CGATATCAGTCTGTTTCGTAACGGTCTTCTGTATAACTACAAAAAAGAATAAAAAACCGTATCACAACTG
AGAAAAAAGACAAAACTTATTGAACAGTGTTCCTTTCAAAAAATTATTTTGTAAAAAATCGAGTTTTTCT
CCAAAATAACGCACGCAATCAAAAACAAGAAAACTAACGTGTTCTCCTGGGCGTGGAACTCCTTATCAAG
ATTACCATTATTGTCTGTCAGAATTGATATTTCAATTATTTCATATCTAGACAAACCCGGGTGTCTTGCA
TTTATTAGTACTGTGAGTTTACATACAAACGAGGCTTACTCAGATAACATAGAGTCACCTCTAATTAGCA
AAAACCCATTTCTAATTAGCTATTTCGACCAGTTCTAAAGTCACCGTAATTAGAAATGGTTTTTGTAGCT
TTTCTAATTAGAAATGACCCCGAGATAAGTGAAATATGGCATTTTCTGGGTTTTCTAGTAAGAAATGATC
CCGCACGTAGTGATTCCGCGTTACAAGCCAAATTCAAATTAAAAAAGTATATTACACAATTCAAGTTACA
TTATTTTCAGGAAACAATGGCGAAGAGCAAAGCAGAGATTCAAAAGGAGGAAAGAGACAACAGATATGAA
CGAAGACTTCTTGAAAAGAGAAAGAGACATGAGGTGAGTAACCATGATAATAAATAATCAAGTAAGGGCT
ATAGATTTATAAATTCTGGAGTTAACAGTTTCGAAAAAAAGTAGTTTTCATATGTGCGAAGGAATATCAA
AAATAGGGGAATAGCCTAAACGAGTGAGAAAATTAAATGTTTGTTATTTTTTCAAAAATGTCTGCAGGGC
CGTTATCCTTTCAAATGCACTCTATCAAACATAGATCATATCCATCATATCTTATCCAGAATTTATATCA
TATCCAAGATTGAGAGCGTTTCAAGGAAAATCTCAAACAACCATACAATTTTGTAGATCGACAACAAGGC
CTCCACTTCTTCATCGATGGCCTCTGCAGCACCTGCACCACCAAGTTTGTATTTTTCATATTAATATAAA
GTGAGCCACGCATAGTCGTTTTTAGGATTTTTGCCAGATCGATGTCGCGCAAACAGACTGTTTTTTTTTC
TTTGAAAGCCGTGCGTGACATGGGCCACGGATTGTAACGCCGCGCTGGATGGATAAAAATTTATTCAGTT
TTTTAGCCTTTACAAAATATGGTTCGACTACTTTCTTTATTTTTACATTTTTATAGGTGCTCATTGAGCT
GAGATATTTTGGGTATAATCGGAAAATCGCTGATTTTGGTCATTTTTCTGCACTAAAGATTACACAAAAA
GTTCAGTATTTAGATTCATTGTTGAAAATTGGGGATGATCTACAGATACATATCGCCGTGTTCAAAAACA
Features (pLannotate 1.2.2; 17 found; start..end, strand, type, name):
      7..142     +  CDS            lacZα (fragment): LacZα fragment of β-galactosidase; lacZ fragment
    148..247     -  misc_feature   bom (fragment): basis of mobility region from pBR322
    349..384     -  CDS            rop (fragment): Rop protein, which maintains plasmids at low copy number; rop
    479..583     +  promoter       AmpR promoter: bla
    584..1444    +  CDS            AmpR: β-lactamase; bla; confers resistance to ampicillin, carbenicillin, and related antibiotics
   1615..2203    +  rep_origin     ori: high-copy-number ColE1/pMB1/pBR322/pUC origin of replication
   3462..3677    -  CDS            GSLG1_CAEEL (fragment): Experimental evidence at protein level: Swiss-Prot protein existence level 1. From Caenorhabditis elegans.
   4551..4568    -  misc_feature   P element 5' end (fragment): No description available
   4679..5521    +  CDS            unc-119: UN119_CAEEL - Experimental evidence at protein level: Swiss-Prot protein existence level 1. Myristoyl-binding protein that acts as a cargo adapter: specifically binds the myristoyl moiety of a subset of N-terminally myristoylated proteins and is required for their localization. Plays a key role in ciliary membrane localization of proteins. Required for the establishment or function of the nervous system. From Caenorhabditis elegans.
   5916..5936    +  protein_bind   attB4: mutant version of attB; core recombination site for the Gateway® BP reaction BP Clonase™
   7147..7171    +  protein_bind   attB1: mutant version of attB; recombination site for the Gateway® BP reaction BP Clonase™
   7174..7992    +  CDS            moxCerulean3: moxCerulean3 is a basic (constitutively fluorescent) cyan fluorescent protein published in 2015, derived from Aequorea victoria.
   8056..8772    +  CDS            oxVenus: oxVenus is a basic (constitutively fluorescent) green/yellow fluorescent protein published in 2015, derived from Aequorea victoria.
   8777..8797    -  protein_bind   attB2: mutant version of attB; core recombination site for the Gateway® BP reaction BP Clonase™
   8800..9087    +  CDS            lgg-1 (fragment): LGG1_CAEEL - Also known as atg-8.1 From Caenorhabditis elegans.
   9131..9220    +  CDS            lgg-1 (fragment): LGG1_CAEEL - Also known as atg-8.1 From Caenorhabditis elegans.
   9552..9573    +  CDS            lacZα (fragment): LacZα fragment of β-galactosidase; lacZ fragment
