[The description below was written by a language model from this plasmid's Addgene catalogue record and pLannotate feature annotations shown in this document.]
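Description:
pRab-3::Cerulean-Venus::Lgg-1 is an 11,060 bp worm expression plasmid built on the pCFJ150 backbone for use in Caenorhabditis elegans. In bacteria it is maintained through a high-copy ColE1/pUC-type origin and selected with ampicillin via the bla (AmpR) gene and its promoter. Small remnants of lacZα, bom and rop are also annotated. The backbone carries an unc-119 coding region, a marker commonly used to identify transgenic worms by rescue of unc-119 mutants. A fragment matching another C. elegans gene lies upstream of unc-119 and is probably worm genomic sequence belonging to the backbone, although the record does not explain its role.

The payload was evidently assembled by multisite Gateway recombination, since attB4, attB1 and attB2 sites separate its three modules. The roughly 1.2 kb interval between attB4 and attB1 has no annotation. Given the construct's name and stated purpose, it presumably holds the rab-3 promoter, which directs expression in neurons. Between attB1 and attB2 sit two tandem fluorescent protein coding sequences, detected as moxCerulean3 (described by the depositor as oxCerulean) and oxVenus. Together they form the "double fluorescent protein" (dFP) tag. After attB2 comes lgg-1, the worm Atg8 homologue, annotated as two fragments separated by a short gap that may be an intron. The encoded product is therefore LGG-1 carrying the dFP at its N-terminus.

According to the record, the construct is used to monitor autophagy specifically in neurons. It was deposited with a study of tissue-specific autophagy responses to aging and stress in C. elegans.
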