Addgene plasmid #68045: pRab-3::Cerulean-Venus::Lgg-1
Purpose: Lgg-1 tagged with oxCerulean-oxVenus (dFP, or double fluorescent protein), expressed in the neurons, for monitoring autophagy
Depositing lab: Dana Miller. Depositing organization: University of Washington. Publication: Tissue-specific autophagy responses to aging and stress in C. elegans. Chapin HA, Okada M, Merz AJ, Miller DL. Aging (Albany NY). 2015 Jun 30. 100765 PubMed 26142908.
Backbone
  Vector backbone: pCFJ150
  Backbone manufacturer: Erik Jorgensen
  Vector type: Worm Expression
Growth in bacteria
  Bacterial resistance: Ampicillin, 100 μg/mL
  Growth temperature: 37°C
  Growth strain: DH5alpha
  Copy number: High Copy
Gene/Insert
  Gene/Insert name: pRab-3::Cerulean-Venus::Lgg-1
Terms and licenses: Academic/Nonprofit Terms; Industry Terms: Not Available to Industry
How to cite: pRab-3::Cerulean-Venus::Lgg-1 was a gift from Dana Miller (Addgene plasmid # 68045 ; http://n2t.net/addgene:68045 ; RRID:Addgene_68045)
