>Addgene plasmid #68045 | pRab-3::Cerulean-Venus::Lgg-1 | addgene partial sequence | sequence record 122818 | pSA-F 5'-ccttccccttctcatgttca-3'
ATTTTTTCGCTGTCCTGTCACACTCGCTAAAAACACTAATCACACGGAAATCTGTTTTCAATAAAAACTC
CAACTTTAACTCATTTTCAATTTCAACTGAAAGATTTTTTCATTAGAGAATGTCTAGAACTAGGCCCGGG
CTACGTAATACGACTCACTTAAGGCCTTGACTAGAGGGTACCAGAGCTCACCTAGGCAGGAACAGCTATG
ACCATGATTACGCCAAGCTATCAACTTTGTATAGAAAAGTTGATCTTCAGATGGGAGCAGTGGACTGTCT
ATTTGATATTCTTAAAATGTACTCTATAAAAGATGAAACTGTAATGACCAATTCCCTACATAAATATTTT
TAACTAATTGGTCGGATATTTGGGGATCAGAGAAGTACTTGTTTTTGCGATATTAATAATGATATATTTT
TCTAGTAAAAAAATGTTAAGCGATTTGTGAATAATTAAGTTGGCTTGAAAAAGATTTTTTGATAGCTATG
TATTTTGTTAATTTAAATCAGATTTTAAAACTTTATTATTGACTATTTATATATATTATATATTATATAT
TTTCATGGTTTAATCAAAATCTATTAAATTATTTCTAAAATCTCTAAATATCGAATTCTCTAAAAAGCTT
CATCAACAAAAGCATTTCAATTATCTAACACAATGAGAATAATTCAAGAACTGAAATAGAAAGAAATCTA
GAAA
