>Addgene plasmid #68045 | pRab-3::Cerulean-Venus::Lgg-1 | addgene partial sequence | sequence record 123659 | M13-F20 5'-TGTAAAACGACGGCCAGT-3'
AAGAAAATGTGAAGGAAATACAGAATTATTACAGAAAATGAGAAGATTTTTTTAAAGGGGCTTTGGGTTT
CCATTAGAAGTATGAAATTTCCATTGTACAAGTATACACATTCGTCGGCGGATAATACATGACACTTTAT
TCCTTCTTTTCGACCTCTCCTCCATACACACTTTCGTCACTGTAGGCGATGTAAAGGAACAAGTCTTCCT
CGTGATGGTCCTGTAATAAAGAAAAGGGTTAATTAAATGAAAATAAACGACTGGTTAGTTACCTGGTAGA
GTTGTCCCATTGTGGTCATGGTTTGTGGAATGACATTGTTGACAAAGAAGAACAGAGCATCTTCTGGACG
AAGTTGGATGCGTTTTCTGATGAGGAAGTAGAACTGTCCAACAGTAAGATCGGATGGGACCAAGTACTTC
TTCTTATCCAAGTCATGGAGCTTTGACTTTGGTGCTTTCTCAACAATCACTGGAATACGGTCTGGGTACT
TTCTGCGGATCTTGTCTCCTTCGGCACGACGCTTCTCAAAGTTGTTCTCCTCCTTGTAAGCCCACTTCAT
TCCCACTTTGTACAAGAAAGCTGGGTGCTTATACAGCTCATCCATTCCCAGG
